Addgene plasmid #136244: pMal-EcPhr
Purpose: Protein expression of E. coli Phr
Depositing lab: Aziz Sancar. Depositing organization: University of North Carolina at Chapel Hill. Publication: A cryptochrome/photolyase class of enzymes with single-stranded DNA-specific photolyase activity. Selby CP, Sancar A. Proc Natl Acad Sci U S A. 2006 Nov 21. 103(47):17696-700. 10.1073/pnas.0607993103 PubMed 17062752.
Backbone
  Vector backbone: pMalc2
  Backbone manufacturer: NEB
  Vector type: Bacterial Expression
Growth in bacteria
  Bacterial resistance: Ampicillin, 100 μg/mL
  Growth temperature: 37°C
  Growth strain: DH5alpha
  Copy number: High Copy
Gene/Insert
  Gene/Insert name: EcPhr
  Species: E. coli
  Mutation: V115E- Please see depositor comments below
  Tag / fusion protein: MBP (N terminal on backbone)
  Cloning method: Restriction Enzyme; 5′ cloning site Unknown (unknown if destroyed)
Terms and licenses: Academic/Nonprofit Terms; Industry Terms: Not Available to Industry
Depositor comments: Depositor confirms V115E mutation in EcPhr does not affect plasmid function.
How to cite: pMal-EcPhr was a gift from Aziz Sancar (Addgene plasmid # 136244 ; http://n2t.net/addgene:136244 ; RRID:Addgene_136244)
