[The description below was written by a language model from this plasmid's Addgene catalogue record and pLannotate feature annotations shown in this document.]
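Description:
pMal-EcPhr is a bacterial expression plasmid built on the commercial pMal-c2 backbone and designed to produce E. coli DNA photolyase (Phr, encoded by phrB) as a fusion to maltose-binding protein. The sequenced plasmid is about 7.5 kb. It replicates in E. coli from a ColE1/pMB1-type origin and is selected with ampicillin through the β-lactamase (AmpR) gene. The catalogue lists it as high copy, although the feature table also annotates the pBR322-derived bom region and the rop gene, which normally moderates copy number.

Expression is driven by the strong hybrid tac promoter, which is followed by a lac operator. The plasmid carries its own lacI gene under the lacI promoter, so transcription is repressed until it is induced with IPTG. The malE coding sequence in this backbone lacks a signal peptide, so the MBP fusion stays in the cytosol. A short remnant of the polylinker joins MBP at the N terminus to the phrB open reading frame. Downstream lie a lacZα fragment, a 5S rRNA segment and the rrnB T1 and T2 terminators, all standard parts of the pMal vector. The cloning sites used are not recorded.

The insert carries a V115E substitution, which the depositor states does not affect plasmid function. Photolyase catalyses the light-dependent reversal of UV-induced cyclobutane pyrimidine dimers. The MBP tag allows the recombinant enzyme to be purified on amylose resin, for example for biochemical study of photolyase activity alongside related cryptochrome/photolyase family proteins.
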