Features (pLannotate 1.2.2; 19 found; start..end, strand, type, name):
    499..520     +  protein_bind   CAP binding site: CAP binding activates transcription in the presence of cAMP. E. coli catabolite activator protein
    539..556     +  promoter       tet promoter (fragment): E. coli promoter for tetracycline efflux protein gene
    729..757     +  promoter       tac promoter: strong E. coli promoter; hybrid between the trp and lac UV5 promoters
    765..781     +  protein_bind   lac operator: The lac repressor binds to the lac operator to inhibit transcription in E. coli. This inhibition can be relieved by adding lactose or isopropyl-β-D-thiogalactopyranoside (IPTG). lac repressor encoded by lacI
    851..1951    +  CDS            MBP: maltose binding protein from E. coli; malE (mutated); This version of the gene does not encode a signal sequence, so MBP will remain in the cytosol.
   1952..1971    +  misc_feature   MCS (fragment): pUC18/19 multiple cloning site
   2003..3418    +  CDS            phrB: PHR_ECOLI - Also known as phr. Experimental evidence at protein level: Swiss-Prot protein existence level 1. Involved in repair of UV radiation-induced DNA damage. Catalyzes the light-dependent monomerization (300-600 nm) of cyclobutyl pyrimidine dimers (in cis-syn configuration), which are formed between adjacent bases on the same DNA strand upon exposure to ultraviolet radiation. From Escherichia coli (strain K12).
   3435..3589    +  CDS            lacZα (fragment): LacZα fragment of β-galactosidase; lacZ fragment
   3682..3797    +  ncRNA          5S rRNA: Accession: RF00001 - 5S ribosomal RNA
   3801..3887    +  terminator     rrnB T1 terminator: Escherichia coli rrnB; transcription terminator T1 from the E. coli rrnB gene
   3979..4006    +  terminator     rrnB T2 terminator: transcription terminator T2 from the E. coli rrnB gene
   4025..4116    +  promoter       AmpR promoter: bla
   4117..4977    +  CDS            AmpR: β-lactamase; bla; confers resistance to ampicillin, carbenicillin, and related antibiotics
   5148..5736    +  rep_origin     ori: high-copy-number ColE1/pMB1/pBR322/pUC origin of replication
   5922..6062    -  misc_feature   bom: basis of mobility region from pBR322
   6164..6355    -  CDS            rop: Rop protein, which maintains plasmids at low copy number; rop
   6372..6752    +  CDS            YPB1_ECOLX: Protein predicted: Swiss-Prot protein existence level 4. From Escherichia coli.
   6851..6928    +  promoter       lacI promoter: lacI
   6929..486     +  CDS            lacI (across the origin): lac repressor; lacI; The lac repressor binds to the lac operator to inhibit transcription in E. coli. This inhibition can be relieved by adding lactose or isopropyl-β-D-thiogalactopyranoside (IPTG).
>Addgene plasmid #136244 | pMal-EcPhr | addgene full sequence | sequence record 268978 | Addgene NGS Result
GGCTGGCATAAATATCTCACTCGCAATCAAATTCAGCCGATAGCGGAACGGGAAGGCGACTGGAGTGCCA
TGTCCGGTTTTCAACAAACCATGCAAATGCTGAATGAGGGCATCGTTCCCACTGCGATGCTGGTTGCCAA
CGATCAGATGGCGCTGGGCGCAATGCGCGCCATTACCGAGTCCGGGCTGCGCGTTGGTGCGGATATCTCG
GTAGTGGGATACGACGATACCGAAGACAGCTCATGTTATATCCCGCCGTTAACCACCATCAAACAGGATT
TTCGCCTGCTGGGGCAAACCAGCGTGGACCGCTTGCTGCAACTCTCTCAGGGCCAGGCGGTGAAGGGCAA
TCAGCTGTTGCCCGTCTCACTGGTGAAAAGAAAAACCACCCTGGCGCCCAATACGCAAACCGCCTCTCCC
CGCGCGTTGGCCGATTCATTAATGCAGCTGGCACGACAGGTTTCCCGACTGGAAAGCGGGCAGTGAGCGC
AACGCAATTAATGTAAGTTAGCTCACTCATTAGGCACAATTCTCATGTTTGACAGCTTATCATCGACTGC
ACGGTGCACCAATGCTTCTGGCGTCAGGCAGCCATCGGAAGCTGTGGTATGGCTGTGCAGGTCGTAAATC
ACTGCATAATTCGTGTCGCTCAAGGCGCACTCCCGTTCTGGATAATGTTTTTTGCGCCGACATCATAACG
GTTCTGGCAAATATTCTGAAATGAGCTGTTGACAATTAATCATCGGCTCGTATAATGTGTGGAATTGTGA
GCGGATAACAATTTCACACAGGAAACAGCCAGTCCGTTTAGGTGTTTTCACGAGCACTTCACCAACAAGG
ACCATAGATTATGAAAACTGAAGAAGGTAAACTGGTAATCTGGATTAACGGCGATAAAGGCTATAACGGT
CTCGCTGAAGTCGGTAAGAAATTCGAGAAAGATACCGGAATTAAAGTCACCGTTGAGCATCCGGATAAAC
TGGAAGAGAAATTCCCACAGGTTGCGGCAACTGGCGATGGCCCTGACATTATCTTCTGGGCACACGACCG
CTTTGGTGGCTACGCTCAATCTGGCCTGTTGGCTGAAATCACCCCGGACAAAGCGTTCCAGGACAAGCTG
TATCCGTTTACCTGGGATGCCGTACGTTACAACGGCAAGCTGATTGCTTACCCGATCGCTGTTGAAGCGT
TATCGCTGATTTATAACAAAGATCTGCTGCCGAACCCGCCAAAAACCTGGGAAGAGATCCCGGCGCTGGA
TAAAGAACTGAAAGCGAAAGGTAAGAGCGCGCTGATGTTCAACCTGCAAGAACCGTACTTCACCTGGCCG
CTGATTGCTGCTGACGGGGGTTATGCGTTCAAGTATGAAAACGGCAAGTACGACATTAAAGACGTGGGCG
TGGATAACGCTGGCGCGAAAGCGGGTCTGACCTTCCTGGTTGACCTGATTAAAAACAAACACATGAATGC
AGACACCGATTACTCCATCGCAGAAGCTGCCTTTAATAAAGGCGAAACAGCGATGACCATCAACGGCCCG
TGGGCATGGTCCAACATCGACACCAGCAAAGTGAATTATGGTGTAACGGTACTGCCGACCTTCAAGGGTC
AACCATCCAAACCGTTCGTTGGCGTGCTGAGCGCAGGTATTAACGCCGCCAGTCCGAACAAAGAGCTGGC
GAAAGAGTTCCTCGAAAACTATCTGCTGACTGATGAAGGTCTGGAAGCGGTTAATAAAGACAAACCGCTG
GGTGCCGTAGCGCTGAAGTCTTACGAGGAAGAGTTGGCGAAAGATCCACGTATTGCCGCCACCATGGAAA
ACGCCCAGAAAGGTGAAATCATGCCGAACATCCCGCAGATGTCCGCTTTCTGGTATGCCGTGCGTACTGC
GGTGATCAACGCCGCCAGCGGTCGTCAGACTGTCGATGAAGCCCTGAAAGACGCGCAGACTAATTCGAGC
TCGGTACCCGGCCGGGGATCCATCGAGGGTAGGCCTGAATTCATGACTACCCATCTGGTCTGGTTTCGCC
AGGATTTACGTCTGCACGATAATCTCGCACTGGCTGCCGCCTGCCGCAATTCGTCTGCACGCGTGCTGGC
GTTGTATATCGCTACACCACGCCAGTGGGCGACGCATAACATGTCGCCGCGTCAGGCTGAACTTATCAAT
GCTCAACTGAATGGGCTACAAATAGCGCTTGCGGAAAAAGGTATTCCTCTATTGTTCCGTGAAGTGGATG
ACTTTGTCGCCAGTGTCGAAATAGTTAAACAGGTGTGCGCGGAAAACAGCGTTACCCACCTGTTTTATAA
CTATCAGTATGAAGTGAATGAGCGGGCGCGGGATGAGGAAGTTGAAAGAGCGCTGCGTAACGTGGTGTGT
GAAGGATTTGATGACAGCGTGATCCTGCCGCCTGGCGCGGTGATGACCGGTAATCACGAGATGTACAAAG
TCTTTACGCCTTTTAAGAATGCCTGGCTGAAACGGCTGCGGGAAGGGATGCCGGAGTGCGTCGCTGCACC
AAAAGTTCGTAGTAGCGGATCGATAGAGCCCTCGCCATCCATTACGCTGAATTATCCTCGTCAGTCTTTC
GATACTGCGCATTTTCCGGTGGAAGAAAAAGCGGCGATTGCGCAATTACGCCAGTTTTGCCAGAACGGTG
CCGGAGAATATGAGCAACAACGAGATTTTCCGGCAGTGGAAGGCACCAGCCGTTTGTCGGCCAGCCTGGC
AACGGGCGGGTTGTCGCCTCGCCAGTGCTTGCATCGCTTGTTGGCTGAACAGCCGCAGGCGCTGGACGGT
GGGGCCGGTAGTGTCTGGCTTAATGAGCTGATCTGGCGCGAGTTTTACCGTCACCTGATAACGTATCACC
CCTCGTTGTGTAAACATCGTCCATTTATTGCCTGGACGGATCGTGTACAGTGGCAGAGCAATCCCGCACA
TTTACAGGCCTGGCAGGAAGGCAAAACGGGATACCCGATTGTTGATGCCGCTATGCGTCAGCTTAACAGC
ACTGGCTGGATGCATAACAGGCTACGGATGATTACAGCCAGTTTTCTGGTGAAAGATTTATTGATCGACT
GGCGCGAAGGCGAGCGATATTTCATGTCGCAGCTGATTGATGGCGATTTGGCAGCCAATAACGGTGGCTG
GCAGTGGGCCGCTTCAACCGGAACCGATGCAGCGCCGTATTTTCGTATTTTCAACCCGACAACCCAAGGC
GAGAAATTTGATCATGAGGGCGAGTTTATCCGCCAGTGGCTACCGGAACTGCGCGATGTGCCAGGGAAAG
TGGTGCATGAGCCGTGGAAGTGGGCGCAGAAAGCAGGTGTGACGCTGGATTATCCGCAACCGATAGTCGA
GCACAAAGAAGCGAGAGTACAAACGTTGGCAGCGTATGAGGCGGCGCGGAAGGGGAAACTGCAGGCAAGC
TTGGCACTGGCCGTCGTTTTACAACGTCGTGACTGGGAAAACCCTGGCGTTACCCAACTTAATCGCCTTG
CAGCACATCCCCCTTTCGCCAGCTGGCGTAATAGCGAAGAGGCCCGCACCGATCGCCCTTCCCAACAGTT
GCGCAGCCTGAATGGCGAATGGCAGCTTGGCTGTTTTGGCGGATGAGAGAAGATTTTCAGCCTGATACAG
ATTAAATCAGAACGCAGAAGCGGTCTGATAAAACAGAATTTGCCTGGCGGCAGTAGCGCGGTGGTCCCAC
CTGACCCCATGCCGAACTCAGAAGTGAAACGCCGTAGCGCCGATGGTAGTGTGGGGTCTCCCCATGCGAG
AGTAGGGAACTGCCAGGCATCAAATAAAACGAAAGGCTCAGTCGAAAGACTGGGCCTTTCGTTTTATCTG
TTGTTTGTCGGTGAACGCTCTCCTGAGTAGGACAAATCCGCCGGGAGCGGATTTGAACGTTGCGAAGCAA
CGGCCCGGAGGGTGGCGGGCAGGACGCCCGCCATAAACTGCCAGGCATCAAATTAAGCAGAAGGCCATCC
TGACGGATGGCCTTTTTGCGTTTCTACAAACTCTTTTGTTTATTTTTCTAAATACATTCAAATATGTATC
CGCTCATGAGACAATAACCCTGATAAATGCTTCAATAATATTGAAAAAGGAAGAGTATGAGTATTCAACA
TTTCCGTGTCGCCCTTATTCCCTTTTTTGCGGCATTTTGCCTTCCTGTTTTTGCTCACCCAGAAACGCTG
GTGAAAGTAAAAGATGCTGAAGATCAGTTGGGTGCACGAGTGGGTTACATCGAACTGGATCTCAACAGCG
GTAAGATCCTTGAGAGTTTTCGCCCCGAAGAACGTTTTCCAATGATGAGCACTTTTAAAGTTCTGCTATG
TGGCGCGGTATTATCCCGTGTTGACGCCGGGCAAGAGCAACTCGGTCGCCGCATACACTATTCTCAGAAT
GACTTGGTTGAGTACTCACCAGTCACAGAAAAGCATCTTACGGATGGCATGACAGTAAGAGAATTATGCA
GTGCTGCCATAACCATGAGTGATAACACTGCGGCCAACTTACTTCTGACAACGATCGGAGGACCGAAGGA
GCTAACCGCTTTTTTGCACAACATGGGGGATCATGTAACTCGCCTTGATCGTTGGGAACCGGAGCTGAAT
GAAGCCATACCAAACGACGAGCGTGACACCACGATGCCTGTAGCAATGGCAACAACGTTGCGCAAACTAT
TAACTGGCGAACTACTTACTCTAGCTTCCCGGCAACAATTAATAGACTGGATGGAGGCGGATAAAGTTGC
AGGACCACTTCTGCGCTCGGCCCTTCCGGCTGGCTGGTTTATTGCTGATAAATCTGGAGCCGGTGAGCGT
GGGTCTCGCGGTATCATTGCAGCACTGGGGCCAGATGGTAAGCCCTCCCGTATCGTAGTTATCTACACGA
CGGGGAGTCAGGCAACTATGGATGAACGAAATAGACAGATCGCTGAGATAGGTGCCTCACTGATTAAGCA
TTGGTAACTGTCAGACCAAGTTTACTCATATATACTTTAGATTGATTTAAAACTTCATTTTTAATTTAAA
AGGATCTAGGTGAAGATCCTTTTTGATAATCTCATGACCAAAATCCCTTAACGTGAGTTTTCGTTCCACT
GAGCGTCAGACCCCGTAGAAAAGATCAAAGGATCTTCTTGAGATCCTTTTTTTCTGCGCGTAATCTGCTG
CTTGCAAACAAAAAAACCACCGCTACCAGCGGTGGTTTGTTTGCCGGATCAAGAGCTACCAACTCTTTTT
CCGAAGGTAACTGGCTTCAGCAGAGCGCAGATACCAAATACTGTCCTTCTAGTGTAGCCGTAGTTAGGCC
ACCACTTCAAGAACTCTGTAGCACCGCCTACATACCTCGCTCTGCTAATCCTGTTACCAGTGGCTGCTGC
CAGTGGCGATAAGTCGTGTCTTACCGGGTTGGACTCAAGACGATAGTTACCGGATAAGGCGCAGCGGTCG
GGCTGAACGGGGGGTTCGTGCACACAGCCCAGCTTGGAGCGAACGACCTACACCGAACTGAGATACCTAC
AGCGTGAGCTATGAGAAAGCGCCACGCTTCCCGAAGGGAGAAAGGCGGACAGGTATCCGGTAAGCGGCAG
GGTCGGAACAGGAGAGCGCACGAGGGAGCTTCCAGGGGGAAACGCCTGGTATCTTTATAGTCCTGTCGGG
TTTCGCCACCTCTGACTTGAGCGTCGATTTTTGTGATGCTCGTCAGGGGGGCGGAGCCTATGGAAAAACG
CCAGCAACGCGGCCTTTTTACGGTTCCTGGCCTTTTGCTGGCCTTTTGCTCACATGTTCTTTCCTGCGTT
ATCCCCTGATTCTGTGGATAACCGTATTACCGCCTTTGAGTGAGCTGATACCGCTCGCCGCAGCCGAACG
ACCGAGCGCAGCGAGTCAGTGAGCGAGGAAGCGGAAGAGCGCCTGATGCGGTATTTTCTCCTTACGCATC
TGTGCGGTATTTCACACCGCATATGGTGCACTCTCAGTACAATCTGCTCTGATGCCGCATAGTTAAGCCA
GTATACACTCCGCTATCGCTACGTGACTGGGTCATGGCTGCGCCCCGACACCCGCCAACACCCGCTGACG
CGCCCTGACGGGCTTGTCTGCTCCCGGCATCCGCTTACAGACAAGCTGTGACCGTCTCCGGGAGCTGCAT
GTGTCAGAGGTTTTCACCGTCATCACCGAAACGCGCGAGGCAGCTGCGGTAAAGCTCATCAGCGTGGTCG
TGAAGCGATTCACAGATGTCTGCCTGTTCATCCGCGTCCAGCTCGTTGAGTTTCTCCAGAAGCGTTAATG
TCTGGCTTCTGATAAAGCGGGCCATGTTAAGGGCGGTTTTTTCCTGTTTGGTCACTGATGCCTCCGTGTA
AGGGGGATTTCTGTTCATGGGGGTAATGATACCGATGAAACGAGAGAGGATGCTCACGATACGGGTTACT
GATGATGAACATGCCCGGTTACTGGAACGTTGTGAGGGTAAACAACTGGCGGTATGGATGCGGCGGGACC
AGAGAAAAATCACTCAGGGTCAATGCCAGCGCTTCGTTAATACAGATGTAGGTGTTCCACAGGGTAGCCA
GCAGCATCCTGCGATGCAGATCCGGAACATAATGGTGCAGGGCGCTGACTTCCGCGTTTCCAGACTTTAC
GAAACACGGAAACCGAAGACCATTCATGTTGTTGCTCAGGTCGCAGACGTTTTGCAGCAGCAGTCGCTTC
ACGTTCGCTCGCGTATCGGTGATTCATTCTGCTAACCAGTAAGGCAACCCCGCCAGCCTAGCCGGGTCCT
CAACGACAGGAGCACGATCATGCGCACCCGTGGCCAGGACCCAACGCTGCCCGAAATTCCGACACCATCG
AATGGCGCAAAACCTTTCGCGGTATGGCATGATAGCGCCCGGAAGAGAGTCAATTCAGGGTGGTGAATGT
GAAACCAGTAACGTTATACGATGTCGCAGAGTATGCCGGTGTCTCTTATCAGACCGTTTCCCGCGTGGTG
AACCAGGCCAGCCACGTTTCTGCGAAAACGCGGGAAAAAGTGGAAGCGGCGATGGCGGAGCTGAATTACA
TTCCCAACCGCGTGGCACAACAACTGGCGGGCAAACAGTCGTTGCTGATTGGCGTTGCCACCTCCAGTCT
GGCCCTGCACGCGCCGTCGCAAATTGTCGCGGCGATTAAATCTCGCGCCGATCAACTGGGTGCCAGCGTG
GTGGTGTCGATGGTAGAACGAAGCGGCGTCGAAGCCTGTAAAGCGGCGGTGCACAATCTTCTCGCGCAAC
GCGTCAGTGGGCTGATCATTAACTATCCGCTGGATGACCAGGATGCCATTGCTGTGGAAGCTGCCTGCAC
TAATGTTCCGGCGTTATTTCTTGATGTCTCTGACCAGACACCCATCAACAGTATTATTTTCTCCCATGAA
GACGGTACGCGACTGGGCGTGGAGCATCTGGTCGCATTGGGTCACCAGCAAATCGCGCTGTTAGCGGGCC
CATTAAGTTCTGTCTCGGCGCGTCTGCGTCTGGCT
